>Addgene plasmid #1947 | pBABE Gal4(1-94) HSF ABC Flag ph | addgene partial sequence | sequence record 37137 | pBABE5'
AGCCTCCTGAAAGATGAAGCTACTGTCTTCTATCGAACAAGCATGCGATATTTGCCGACTTAAAAAGCTC
AAGTGCTCCAAAGAAAAACCGAAGTGCGCCAAGTGTCTGAAGAACAACTGGGAGTGTCGCTACTCTCCCA
AAACCAAAAGGTCTCCGCTGACTAGGGCACATCTGACAGAAGTGGAATCAAGGCTAGAAAGACTGGAACA
GCTATTTCTACTGATTTTTCCTCGAGAAGACCTTGACATGATTTTGAAAATGGATTCTTTACAGGATATA
AAAGCATTGTTAACTCGGATCCTGGGGGTGAAGAGAAAGATCCCCCTGATGCTGAACGACAGTGGCTCAG
CACATTCCATGCCCAAGTATAGCCGGCAGTTCTCCCTGGAGCACGTCCACGGCTCGGGCCCCTACTCGGC
CCCCTCCCCAGCCTACAGCAGCTCCAGCCTCTACGCCCCTGATGCTGTGGCCAGCTCTGGACCCATCATC
TCCGACATCACCGAGCTGGCTCCTGCCAGCCCCATGGCCTCCCCCGGCGGGAGCATAGACGAGAGGCCCC
TATCCAGCAGCCCCCTGGTGCGTGTCAAGGAGGAGCCCCCCAGCCCGCCTCAGAGCCCCCGGGTAGAGGA
GGCGAGTCCCGGGCGCCCATCTTCCGTGGACACCCTCTTGTCCCCGACCGCCCTCATTGACTCCATCCTG
CGGGAGAGTGAACCTGCCCCCGCCTCCGTCACAGCCCTCACGGACGCCAGGGGCCACACGGACACCGAGG
GCCGGCCTCCCTCCCCCCCGCCCACCTCCACCCCTGAAAAGTGCCTCAGCGTAGCCTGCCTGGACAAGAA
TGAGCTCAGTGACCACTTGGATGCTATGGA
