[The description below was written by a language model from this plasmid's Addgene catalogue record.]
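Description:
pBABE Gal4(1-94) HSF ABC Flag ph is a retroviral mammalian expression plasmid built on the pBABE-puro backbone (about 5.2 kb without insert). It is propagated in E. coli as a high-copy plasmid under ampicillin selection, and transduced or transfected mammalian cells are selected with puromycin. pBABE vectors are Moloney murine leukemia virus–based: the region between the long terminal repeats is packaged into retroviral particles in a packaging cell line and integrates into the target cell genome. The inserted coding sequence is normally transcribed from the 5′ LTR, although the record itself lists no promoter or feature table.

The roughly 1.3 kb insert encodes a chimeric transcription factor. A FLAG epitope lies at the amino terminus, followed by the GAL4 DNA-binding domain (residues 1 to 94), which is fused to the C-terminal portion of human heat shock factor 1 (HSF1, residues 201 to 529), the region containing its transcriptional activation domains. This version is the "phenylalanine mutant", in which F418, F492 and F500 are changed to alanine. The fragment was inserted by restriction cloning, with a BamHI/BglII junction destroyed at the 5′ end and an intact EcoRI site at the 3′ end.

Replacing the native HSF1 DNA-binding region with GAL4(1-94) targets the activation domains to GAL4 binding sites, so their activity can be tested separately from normal heat shock element recognition, while the FLAG tag allows detection or immunopurification. The associated study examined recruitment of the human SWI/SNF chromatin remodelling complex by the HSF1 activation domains. This suggests that the construct serves as an activation-domain mutant for comparison with the wild-type fusion in stably transduced cells.
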