Addgene plasmid #1947: pBABE Gal4(1-94) HSF ABC Flag ph
Depositing lab: Robert Kingston. Depositing organization: Massachusetts General Hospital. Publication: Transcriptional activation domains of human heat shock factor 1 recruit human SWI/SNF. Sullivan EK, Weirich CS, Guyon JR, Sif S, Kingston RE. Mol Cell Biol 2001 Sep;21(17):5826-37. 10.1128/MCB.21.17.5826-5837.2001 PubMed 11486022.
Backbone
  Vector backbone: pBABE-puro
  Backbone size w/o insert (bp): 5200
  Vector type: Mammalian Expression, Retroviral
  Selectable markers: Puromycin
Growth in bacteria
  Bacterial resistance: Ampicillin, 100 μg/mL
  Growth temperature: 37°C
  Growth strain: DH5alpha
  Copy number: High Copy
Gene/Insert
  Gene/Insert name: Heat Shock Factor 1 (alt name: HSF1)
  Species: H. sapiens (human)
  Insert size (bp): 1300
  Mutation: phenylalanine mutant (F418, F492, F500 A)
  Entrez Gene: HSF1 (a.k.a. HSTF1)
  Tag / fusion protein: flag (N terminal on insert); Gal4 DBD (N terminal on insert)
  Cloning method: Restriction Enzyme; 5′ cloning site BamHI/BglII (destroyed during cloning); 3′ cloning site EcoRI (not destroyed)
  Sequencing primers: 5′ pBABE 5'
Resource information
  A portion of this plasmid was derived from a plasmid made by: Carl Wu
Terms and licenses: Academic/Nonprofit Terms; Industry Terms: Not Available to Industry
Depositor comments: contains the FLAG epitope amino terminal to the GAL4 DNA binding domain (amino acids 1 to 94), attached to the C terminus of hHSF1, (amino acids 201 to 529). This construct was subcloned into the pBABE/puro retroviral vector via the BglII and EcoRI sites. Phenylalanine Mutant. (Kingston #1154)
How to cite: pBABE Gal4(1-94) HSF ABC Flag ph was a gift from Robert Kingston (Addgene plasmid # 1947 ; http://n2t.net/addgene:1947 ; RRID:Addgene_1947)
